>Addgene plasmid #58285 | pERB160 | depositor full sequence | sequence record 112600 | pERB160 sequence 12974 bps
AAGCTTAATAAACACGGAAGGAGACAATACCGGAAGGAACCCGCGCTATGACGGCAATAAAAAGACAGAA
TAAAACGCACGGGTGTTGGGTCGTTTGTTCATAAACGCGGGGTTCGGTCCCAGGGCTGGCACTCTGTCGA
TACCCCACCGAGACCCCATTGGGGCCAATACGCCCGCGTTTCTTCCTTTTCCCCACCCCACCCCCCAAGT
TCGGGTGAAGGCCCAGGGCTCGCAGCCAACGTCGGGGCGGCAGGCCCTGCCATAGCCACTGGCCCCGTGG
GTTAGGGACGGGGTCCCCCATTCGAGAATAAATAACTTCGTATAAAGTATCCTATACGAAGTTATCACCC
TGCAGTACGTATCCGGTAGCCTTGCAGAAGTTGGTCGTGAGGCACTGGGCAGGTAAGTATCAAGGTTACA
AGACAGGTTTAAGGAGACCAATAGAAACTGGGCTTGTCGAGACAGAGAAGACTCTTGCGTTTCGGTCGAC
TTCTAGAGCTCTGGAGGCTTGCTGAAGGCTGTATGCTGATATGGATTCATGTGCACATGGTTTTGGCCAC
TGACTGACCATGTGCATGAATCCATATCAGGACACAAGGCCTGTTACTAGCACTCACATGGAACAAATGG
CCGAATTCGGCGCTAGCTGCTGATATCGCATACGCGTGGACCAGATAGGCACCTATTGGTCTTACTGACA
TCCACTTTGCCTTTCTCTCCACAGGTGTCGGTACCGCGGGCCCGGGATCCACCGGCGCGCCACCATGTCT
GTGGATCCAATGACCTACGAGGCCCAGTTCTTTGGCTTCACGCCACAAACGTGCATGCTTCGGATCTACA
TTGCATTTCAAGACTACCTATTTGAAGTGATGCAGGCCGTTGAACAGGTTATTCTGAAGAAGCTGGATGG
CATCCCAGACTGTGACATTAGCCCAGTGCAGATTCGCAAATGCACAGAGAAGTTTCTTTGCTTCATGAAA
GGACATTTTGATAACCTTTTTAGCAAAATGGAGCAACTGTTTTTGCAGCTGATTTTACGTATTCCCTCAA
ACATCTTGCTTCCTGAAGATAAATGTAAGGAGACACCTTATAGTGAGGAAGATTTTCAGCATCTCCAGAA
AGAAATTGAACAGTTACAGGAGAAGTACAAGACTGAATTATGTACTAAGCAGGCCCTTCTTGCAGAATTA
GAAGAGCAAAAAATTGTTCAGGCCAAACTCAAACAGACGTTGACTTTCTTTGATGAGCTTCATAATGTTG
GCAGAGATCATGGGACTAGTGATTTTAGGGAGAGTTTAGTATCCCTGGTTCAGAACTCCAGAAAACTACA
GAACATTAGAGACAATGTGGAAAAGGAATCGAAACGACTGAAAATATCTATGCTAGCAGGGAGCACTGAA
TTCTCTAGAGGAGTGCAGGTGGAAACCATCTCCCCAGGAGACGGGCGCACCTTCCCCAAGCGCGGCCAGA
CCTGCGTGGTGCACTACACCGGGATGCTTGAAGATGGAAAGAAATTTGATTCCTCCCGGGACAGAAACAA
GCCCTTTAAGTTTATGCTAGGCAAGCAGGAGGTGATCCGAGGCTGGGAAGAAGGGGTTGCCCAGATGAGT
GTGGGTCAGAGAGCCAAACTGACTATATCTCCAGATTATGCCTATGGTGCCACTGGGCACCCAGGCATCA
TCCCACCACATGCCACTCTCGTCTTCGATGTGGAGCTTCTAAAACTGGAAACTAGAGGCGTGCAGGTCGA
GACCATCAGCCCCGGCGACGGCCGCACCTTTCCCAAGAGAGGCCAGACTTGCGTGGTCCACTACACCGGC
ATGCTGGAGGACGGCAAGAAGTTCGACAGCAGCCGCGACCGCAACAAGCCCTTCAAGTTCATGCTGGGCA
AACAGGAAGTGATCCGCGGCTGGGAGGAAGGCGTGGCTCAGATGAGCGTGGGGCAGCGGGCCAAGCTGAC
CATCAGCCCCGACTATGCCTACGGCGCCACCGGCCACCCCGGCATCATCCCCCCCCACGCCACCCTGGTG
TTCGACGTGGAGCTGCTGAAGCTGGAGACTAGTGAATTCGGAGTGCAGGTGGAAACCATCTCCCCAGGAG
ACGGGCGCACCTTCCCCAAGCGCGGCCAGACCTGCGTGGTGCACTACACCGGGATGCTTGAAGATGGAAA
GAAATTTGATTCCTCCCGGGACAGAAACAAGCCCTTTAAGTTTATGCTAGGCAAGCAGGAGGTGATCCGA
GGCTGGGAAGAAGGGGTTGCCCAGATGAGTGTGGGTCAGAGAGCCAAACTGACTATATCTCCAGATTATG
CCTATGGTGCCACTGGGCACCCAGGCATCATCCCACCACATGCCACTCTCGTCTTCGATGTGGAGCTTCT
AAAACTGGAATGATCTAGAGGGCCCTATTCATCGATAAGCTTGATATCGAATTCCTGCAGCCCGGGGGAT
CCGCCCCTCTCCCTCCCCCCCCCCTAACGTTACTGGCCGAAGCCGCTTGGAATAAGGCCGGTGTGCGTTT
GTCTATATGTTATTTTCCACCATATTGCCGTCTTTTGGCAATGTGAGGGCCCGGAAACCTGGCCCTGTCT
TCTTGACGAGCATTCCTAGGGGTCTTTCCCCTCTCGCCAAAGGAATGCAAGGTCTGTTGAATGTCGTGAA
GGAAGCAGTTCCTCTGGAAGCTTCTTGAAGACAAACAACGTCTGTAGCGACCCTTTGCAGGCAGCGGAAC
CCCCCACCTGGCGACAGGTGCCTCTGCGGCCAAAAGCCACGTGTATAAGATACACCTGCAAAGGCGGCAC
AACCCCAGTGCCACGTTGTGAGTTGGATAGTTGTGGAAAGAGTCAAATGGCTCTCCTCAAGCGTATTCAA
CAAGGGGCTGAAGGATGCCCAGAAGGTACCCCATTGTATGGGATCTGATCTGGGGCCTCGGTACACATGC
TTTACATGTGTTTAGTCGAGGTTAAAAAAACGTCTAGGCCCCCCGAACCACGGGGACGTGGTTTTCCTTT
GAAAAACACGATGATAATATGGCCACAACCATGACCGAGTACAAGCCCACGGTGCGCCTCGCCACCCGCG
ACGACGTCCCCCGGGCCGTACGCACCCTCGCCGCCGCGTTCGCCGACTACCCCGCCACGCGCCACACCGT
CGACCCGGACCGCCACATCGAGCGGGTCACCGAGCTGCAAGAACTCTTCCTCACGCGCGTCGGGCTCGAC
ATCGGCAAGGTGTGGGTCGCGGACGACGGCGCCGCGGTGGCGGTCTGGACCACGCCGGAGAGCGTCGAAG
CGGGGGCGGTGTTCGCCGAGATCGGCCCGCGCATGGCCGAGTTGAGCGGTTCCCGGCTGGCCGCGCAGCA
ACAGATGGAAGGCCTCCTGGCGCCGCACCGGCCCAAGGAGCCCGCGTGGTTCCTGGCCACCGTCGGCGTG
TCGCCCGACCACCAGGGCAAGGGTCTGGGCAGCGCCGTCGTGCTCCCCGGAGTGGAGGCGGCCGAGCGCG
CCGGGGTGCCCGCCTTCCTGGAGACCTCCGCGCCCCGCAACCTCCCCTTCTACGAGCGGCTCGGCTTCAC
CGTCACCGCCGACGTCGAGGTGCCCGAAGGACCGCGCACCTGGTGCATGACCCGCAAGCCCGGTGCCTAG
CCGGAGACCGAAAGGAGCGCACGACCCCATGGCTCCGACCGAAGCCGACCCGGGCGGCCCCGCCGACCCC
GCACCCGCCCCCGAGGCCCACCGACTCTAGAGCTCGCTGATCAGCCTCGACTGTGCCTTCTAGTTGCCAG
CCATCTGTTGTTTGCCCCTCCCCCGTGCCTTCCTTGACCCTGGAAGGTGCCACTCCCACTGTCCTTTCCT
AATAAAATGAGGAAATTGCATCGCATTGTCTGAGTAGGTGTCATTCTATTCTGGGGGGTGGGGTGGGGCA
GGACAGCAAGGGGGAGGATTGGGAAGACAATAGCACTAGTTTCGCGTTAAGATACATTGATGAGTTTGGA
CAAACCACAACTAGAATGCAGTGAAAAAAATGCTTTATTTGTGAAATTTGTGATGCTATTGCTTTATTTG
TAACCATTATAAGCTGCAATAAACAAGTTAACAACAACAATTGCATTCATTTTATGTTTCAGGTTCAGGG
GGAGGTGTGGGAGGTTTTTTAAAGCAAGTAAAACCTCTACAAATGTGGTATGGCTGATTATGATCAGTTA
TCTAGATCCGGTGGATCTATTTACCCGGGGAGCATGTCAAGGTCAAAATCGTCAAGGGCATCGGCTGGGA
GCATGTCTAAGTCAAAATCGTCAAGGGCGTCGGTCGGCCCGCCGCTTTCGCACTTTAGCTGTTTCTCCAG
GCCACATATGATTAGTTCCAGGCCGAAAAGGAAGGCAGGTTCGGCTCCCTGCCGGTCGAACAGCTCAATT
GCTTGTCTCAGAAGTGGGGGCATAGAATCGGTGGTAGGTGTCTCTCTTTCCTCTTTTGCTACTTGATGCT
CCTGTTCCTCCAATACGCAGCCCAGTGTAAAGTGGCCCACGGCGGACAGAGCGTACAGTGCGTTCTCCAG
GGAGAAGCCTTGCTGACACAGGAACGCGAGCTGATTTTCCAGGGTTTCGTACTGTTTCTCTGTTGGGCGG
GTGCCGAGATGCACTTTAGCCCCGTCGCGATGTGAGAGGAGAGCACAGCGGTATGACTTGGCGTTGTTCC
GCAGAAAGTCTTGCCATGACTCGCCTTCCAGGGGGCAGAAGTGGGTATGATGCCTGTCCAGCATCTCGAT
TGGCAGGGCATCGAGCAGGGCCCGCTTGTTCTTCACGTGCCAGTACAGGGTAGGCTGCTCAACTCCCAGC
TTTTGAGCGAGTTTCCTTGTCGTCAGGCCTTCGATACCGACACCATTGAGTAATTCCAGAGCTCCGTTTA
TGACTTTGCTCTTGTCCAGCCTAGACATGGTGGCTAGCGTCTAACAAAAAAGCCAAAAACGGCCAGAATT
TAGCGGACAATTTACTAGTCTAACACTGAAAATTACATATTGACCCAAATGATTACATTTCAAAAGGTGC
CTAAAAAACTTCACAAAACACACTCGCCAACCCCGAGCGCATAGTTCAAAACCGGAGCTTCAGCTACTTA
AGAAGATAGGTACATAAAACCGACCAAAGAAACTGACGCCTCACTTATCCCTCCCCTCACCAGAGGTCCG
GCGCCTGTCGATTCAGGAGAGCCTACCCTAGGCCCGAACCCTGCGTCCTGCGACGGAGAAAAGCCTACCG
CACACCTACCGGCAGGTGGCCCCACCCTGCATTATAAGCCAACAGAACGGGTGACGTCACGACACGACGA
GGGCGCGCGCTCCCAAAGGTACGGGTGCACTGCCCAACGGCACCGCCATAACTGCCGCCCCCGCAACAGA
CGACAAACCGAGTTCTCCAGTCAGTGACAAACTTCACGTCAGGGTCCCCAGATGGTGCCCCAGCCCATCT
CACCCGAATAAGAGCTTTCCCGCATTAGCGAAGGCCTCAAGACCTTGGGTTCTTGCCGCCCACCATGCCC
CCCACCTTGTTTCAACGACCTCACAGCCCGCCTCACAAGCGTCTTCCATTCAAGACTCGGGAACAGCCGC
CATTTTGCTGCGCTCCCCCCAACCCCCAGTTCAGGGCAACCTTGCTCGCGGACCCAGACTACAGCCCTTG
GCGGTCTCTCCACACGCTTCCGTCCCACCGAGCGGCCCGGCGGCCACGAAAGCCCCGGCCAGCCCAGCAG
CCCGCTACTCACCAAGTGACGATCACAGCGATCCACAAACAAGAACCGCGACCCAAATCCCGGCTGCGAC
GGAACTAGCTGTGCCACACCCGGCGCGTCCTTATATAATCATCGGCGTTCACCGCCCCACGGAGATCCCT
CCGCAGAATCGCCGAGAAGGGACTACTTTTCCTCGCCTGTTCCGCTCTCTGGAAAGAAAACCAGTGCCCT
AGAGTCACCCAAGTCCCGTCCTAAAATGTCCTTCTGCTGATACTGGGGTTCTAAGGCCGAGTCTTATGAG
CAGCGGGCCGCTGTCCTGAGCGTCCGGGCGGAAGGATCAGGACGCTCGCTGCGCCCTTCGTCTGACGTGG
CAGCGCTCGCCGTGAGGAGGGGGGCGCCCGCGGGAGGCGCCAAAACCCGGCGCGGAGGCCACGCGTACTA
GACGAGTTTACTCCCTATCAGTGATAGAGAACGATGTCGAGTTTACTCCCTATCAGTGATAGAGAACGTA
TGTCGAGTTTACTCCCTATCAGTGATAGAGAACGTATGTCGAGTTTACTCCCTATCAGTGATAGAGAACG
TATGTCGAGTTTATCCCTATCAGTGATAGAGAACGTATGTCGAGTTTACTCCCTATCAGTGATAGAGAAC
GTATGTCGAGGTAGGCGTGTACGGTGGGAGGCCTATATAAGCAGAGCTCGTTTAGTGAACCGTCAGATCG
CACCGGGTGACTCTCTTAAGGTAGCCTTGCAGAAGTTGGTCGTGAGGCACTGGGCAGGTAAGTATCAAGG
TTACAAGACAGGTTTAAGGAGACCAATAGAAACTGGGCTTGTCGAGACAGAGAAGACTCTTGCGTTTCGG
TCGACTTCTAGAGCTCTGGAGGCTTGCTGAAGGCTGTATGCTAGAGACGTACAGATGCGTCTCACAGGAC
ACAAGGCCTGTTACTAGCACTCACATGGAACAAATGGCCGAATTCGGCGCTAGCTGCTGATATCGCATAC
GCGTGGACCAGATAGGCACCTATTGGTCTTACTGACATCCACTTTGCCTTTCTCTCCACAGGTGTCGGTA
CCGCGGGCCCGGGATCCACCGGTCACCATGGCTTCTAGAATCCTCTGGCATGAGATGTGGCATGAAGGCC
TGGAAGAGGCATCTCGTTTGTACTTTGGGGAAAGGAACGTGAAAGGCATGTTTGAGGTGCTGGAGCCCTT
GCATGCTATGATGGAACGGGGCCCCCAGACTCTGAAGGAAACATCCTTTAATCAGGCCTATGGTCGAGAT
TTAATGGAGGCCCAAGAGTGGTGCAGGAAGTACATGAAATCAGGGAATGTCAAGGACCTCCTCCAAGCCT
GGGACCTCTATTATCATGTGTTCCGACGAATCTCAAAGACTAGTCCGGTCGCCACCATGGTGAGCAAGGG
CGAGGAGGATAACATGGCCATCATCAAGGAGTTCATGCGCTTCAAGGTGCACATGGAGGGCTCCGTGAAC
GGCCACGAGTTCGAGATCGAGGGCGAGGGCGAGGGCCGCCCCTACGAGGGCACCCAGACCGCCAAGCTGA
AGGTGACCAAGGGTGGCCCCCTGCCCTTCGCCTGGGACATCCTGTCCCCTCAGTTCATGTACGGCTCCAA
GGCCTACGTGAAGCACCCCGCCGACATCCCCGACTACTTGAAGCTGTCCTTCCCCGAGGGCTTCAAGTGG
GAGCGCGTGATGAACTTCGAGGACGGCGGCGTGGTGACCGTGACCCAGGACTCCTCCCTGCAGGACGGCG
AGTTCATCTACAAGGTGAAGCTGCGCGGCACCAACTTCCCCTCCGACGGCCCCGTAATGCAGAAGAAGAC
CATGGGCTGGGAGGCCTCCTCCGAGCGGATGTACCCCGAGGACGGCGCCCTGAAGGGCGAGATCAAGCAG
AGGCTGAAGCTGAAGGACGGCGGCCACTACGACGCTGAGGTCAAGACCACCTACAAGGCCAAGAAGCCCG
TGCAGCTGCCCGGCGCCTACAACGTCAACATCAAGTTGGACATCACCTCCCACAACGAGGACTACACCAT
CGTGGAACAGTACGAACGCGCCGAGGGCCGCCACTCCACCGGCGGCATGGACGAGCTGTATAAGGCCGGC
CTGATGGAAGACCTGGGGGAAAACACCATGGTTTTATCCACCCTGAGATCTTTGAACAACTTCATCTCTC
AGCGTGTGGAGGGAGGCTCTGGACTGGATATTTCTACCTCGGCCCCAGGTTCTCTGCAGATGCAGTACCA
GCAGAGCATGCAGCTGGAGGAAAGAGCAGAGCAGATCCGTTCGAAGTCCCACCTCATCCAGGTGGAGCGG
GAGAAAATGCAGATGGAGCTGAGTCACAAGAGGGCTCGAGTGGAGCTGGAGAGAGCAGCCAGCACCAGTG
CCAGGAACTACGAGCGTGAGGTCGACCGCAACCAGGAGCTCCTGACGCGCATCCGGCAGCTTCAGGAGCG
GGAGGCCGGGGCGGAGGAGAAGATGCAGGAGCAGCTGGAGCGCAACAGGCAGTGTCAGCAGAACTTGGAT
GCTGCCAGCAAGAGGCTGCGTGAGAAAGAGGACAGTCTGGCCCAGGCTGGCGAGACCATCAACGCACTGA
AGGGGAGGATCTCGGAACTGCAGTGGAGCGTGATGGACCAGGAGATGCGGGTGAAGCGCCTGGAGTCGGA
GAAGCAGGAGCTGCAGGAGCAGCTGGACCTGCAACACAAAAAATGCCAGGAAGCCAATCAGAAAATCCAG
GAACTCCAGGCCAGCCAAGAAGCAAGAGCAGACCACGAGCAGCAGATTAAGGATCTGGAGCAGAAGCTGT
CCCTGCAAGAGCAGGATGCAGCGATTGTGAAGAACATGAAGTCTGAGCTGGTACGGCTCCCTAGGCTGGA
ACGGGAGCTGAAGCAGCTGCGGGAGGAGAGCGCGCACCTGCGGGAGGAGAGCGCGCACCTGCGGGAGATG
AGAGAGACCAACGGGCTGCTCCAGGAAGAGCTGGAAGGGCTGCAGAGGAAGCTGGGGCGCCAGGAGAAGA
TGCAGGAGACGCTGGTTGGCTTGGAGCTGGAGAACGAGAGGCTGCTGGCCAAGCTGCAAAGCTGGGAGAG
ACTGGACCAGACCATGGGCCTGAGCATCAGGACTCCAGAAGACCTTTCCAGATTCGTGGTTGAGCTGCAG
CAGAGGGAGCTTGCCTTGAAGGACAAGAACAGCGCCGTCACCAGCAGCGCCCGGGGGCTGGAGAAGGCCA
GGCAGCAGCTGCAGGAGGAGCTCCGGCAGGTCAGCGGCCAGCTGTTGGAGGAGAGGAAGAAGCGCGAGAC
CCACGAGGCGCTGGCCCGGAGGCTCCAGAAACGGGTCCTGCTGCTCACCAAGGAGCGGGACGGTATGCGG
GCCATCCTGGGGTCCTACGACAGCGAGCTGACCCCGGCCGAGTACTCACCCCAGCTGACGCGGCGCATGC
GGGAGGCTGAGGATATGGTGCAGAAGGTGCACAGCCACAGCGCCGAGATGGAGGCTCAGCTGTCGCAGGC
CCTGGAGGAGCTGGGAGGCCAGAAACAAAGAGCAGACATGCTGGAGATGGAGCTGAAGATGCTGAAGTCT
CAGTCCAGCTCTGCCGAACAGAGCTTCCTGTTCTCCAGGGAGGAGGCGGACACGCTCAGGTTGAAGGTCG
AGGAGCTGGAAGGCGAGCGGAGTCGGCTGGAGGAGGAAAAGAGGATGCTGGAGGCACAGCTGGAGCGGCG
AGCTCTGCAGGGTGACTATGACCAGAGCAGGACCAAAGTGCTGCACATGAGCCTGAACCCCACCAGTGTG
GCCAGGCAGCGCCTGCACGAGGACCACAGCCAGCTGCAGGCGGAGTGCGAGCGACTGCGCGGGCTCCTGC
GCGCCATGGAGAGAGGAGGCACCGTCCCAGCCGACCTTGAGGCTGCCGCCGCGAGTCTGCCATCGTCCAA
GGAGGTGGCAGAGCTGAAGAAGCAGGTGGAGAGTGCCGAGCTGAAGAACCAGCGGCTCAAGGAGGTTTTC
CAGACCAAGATCCAGGAGTTCCGCAAGGCCTGCTACACGCTCACCGGCTACCAGATCGACATCACCACGG
AGAACCAGTACCGGCTGACCTCGCTGTACGCCGAGCACCCAGGCGACTGCCTCATCTTCAAGGCCACCAG
CCCCTCGGGTTCCAAGATGCAGCTACTGGAGACAGAGTTCTCACACACCGTGGGCGAGCTCATCGAGGTG
CACCTGCGGCGCCAGGACAGCATCCCTGCCTTCCTCAGCTCGCTCACCCTCGAGCTCTTCAGCCGCCAGA
CCGTGGCGTAGGGATCCCTATGATGTACAAGTAAACACTCAGGTGCAGGCTGCCTATCAGAAGGTGGTGG
CTGGTGTGGCCAATGCCCTGGCTCACAAATACCACTGAGATCTTTTTCCCTCTGCCAAAAATTATGGGGA
CATCATGAAGCCCCTTGAGCATCTGACTTCTGGCTAATAAAGGAAATTTATTTTCATTGCAATAGTGTGT
TGGAATTTTTTGTGTCTCTCACTCGGAAGGACATATGGGAGGGCAAATCATTTAAAACATCAGAATGAGT
ATTTGGTTTAGAGTTTGGCAACATATGCCATATGCTGGCTGCCATGAACAAAGGTGGCTATAAAGAGGTC
ATCAGTATATGAAACAGCCCCCTGCTGTCCATTCCTTATTCCATAGAAAAGCCTTGACTTGAGGTTAGAT
TTTTTTTATATTTTGTTTTGTGTTATTTTTTTCTTTAACATCCCTAAAATTTTCCTTACATGTTTTACTA
GCCAGATTTTTCCTCCTCTCCTGACTACTCCCAGTCATAGCTGTCCCTCTTCTCTTATGAAGATCCCTCG
ACCTGAGCGTCGAGCTAGCATATGGATCCATATAACTTCGTATAATGTATGCTATACGAAGTTATTACGA
TACCGTCAACTTGTTTATTGCAGCTTATAATGGTTACAAATAAAGCAATAGCATCACAAATTTCACAAAT
AAAGCATTTTTTTCACTGCATTCTAGTTGTGGTTTGTCCAAACTCATCAATGTATCTTAGGTACCCAGCT
TTTGTTCCCTTTAGTGAGGGTTAATTGCGCGCTTGGCGTAATCATGGTCATAGCTGTTTCCTGTGTGAAA
TTGTTATCCGCTCACAATTCCACACAACATACGAGCCGGAAGCATAAAGTGTAAAGCCTGGGGTGCCTAA
TGAGTGAGCTAACTCACATTAATTGCGTTGCGCTCACTGCCCGCTTTCCAGTCGGGAAACCTGTCGTGCC
AGCTGCATTAATGAATCGGCCAACGCGCGGGGAGAGGCGGTTTGCGTATTGGGCGCTCTTCCGCTTCCTC
GCTCACTGACTCGCTGCGCTCGGTCGTTCGGCTGCGGCGAGCGGTATCAGCTCACTCAAAGGCGGTAATA
CGGTTATCCACAGAATCAGGGGATAACGCAGGAAAGAACATGTGAGCAAAAGGCCAGCAAAAGGCCAGGA
ACCGTAAAAAGGCCGCGTTGCTGGCGTTTTTCCATAGGCTCCGCCCCCCTGACGAGCATCACAAAAATCG
ACGCTCAAGTCAGAGGTGGCGAAACCCGACAGGACTATAAAGATACCAGGCGTTTCCCCCTGGAAGCTCC
CTCGTGCGCTCTCCTGTTCCGACCCTGCCGCTTACCGGATACCTGTCCGCCTTTCTCCCTTCGGGAAGCG
TGGCGCTTTCTCATAGCTCACGCTGTAGGTATCTCAGTTCGGTGTAGGTCGTTCGCTCCAAGCTGGGCTG
TGTGCACGAACCCCCCGTTCAGCCCGACCGCTGCGCCTTATCCGGTAACTATCGTCTTGAGTCCAACCCG
GTAAGACACGACTTATCGCCACTGGCAGCAGCCACTGGTAACAGGATTAGCAGAGCGAGGTATGTAGGCG
GTGCTACAGAGTTCTTGAAGTGGTGGCCTAACTACGGCTACACTAGAAGAACAGTATTTGGTATCTGCGC
TCTGCTGAAGCCAGTTACCTTCGGAAAAAGAGTTGGTAGCTCTTGATCCGGCAAACAAACCACCGCTGGT
AGCGGTGGTTTTTTTGTTTGCAAGCAGCAGATTACGCGCAGAAAAAAAGGATCTCAAGAAGATCCTTTGA
TCTTTTCTACGGGGTCTGACGCTCAGTGGAACGAAAACTCACGTTAAGGGATTTTGGTCATGAGATTATC
AAAAAGGATCTTCACCTAGATCCTTTTAAATTAAAAATGAAGTTTTAAATCAATCTAAAGTATATATGAG
TAAACTTGGTCTGACAGTTACCAATGCTTAATCAGTGAGGCACCTATCTCAGCGATCTGTCTATTTCGTT
CATCCATAGTTGCCTGACTCCCCGTCGTGTAGATAACTACGATACGGGAGGGCTTACCATCTGGCCCCAG
TGCTGCAATGATACCGCGAGACCCACGCTCACCGGCTCCAGATTTATCAGCAATAAACCAGCCAGCCGGA
AGGGCCGAGCGCAGAAGTGGTCCTGCAACTTTATCCGCCTCCATCCAGTCTATTAATTGTTGCCGGGAAG
CTAGAGTAAGTAGTTCGCCAGTTAATAGTTTGCGCAACGTTGTTGCCATTGCTACAGGCATCGTGGTGTC
ACGCTCGTCGTTTGGTATGGCTTCATTCAGCTCCGGTTCCCAACGATCAAGGCGAGTTACATGATCCCCC
ATGTTGTGCAAAAAAGCGGTTAGCTCCTTCGGTCCTCCGATCGTTGTCAGAAGTAAGTTGGCCGCAGTGT
TATCACTCATGGTTATGGCAGCACTGCATAATTCTCTTACTGTCATGCCATCCGTAAGATGCTTTTCTGT
GACTGGTGAGTACTCAACCAAGTCATTCTGAGAATAGTGTATGCGGCGACCGAGTTGCTCTTGCCCGGCG
TCAATACGGGATAATACCGCGCCACATAGCAGAACTTTAAAAGTGCTCATCATTGGAAAACGTTCTTCGG
GGCGAAAACTCTCAAGGATCTTACCGCTGTTGAGATCCAGTTCGATGTAACCCACTCGTGCACCCAACTG
ATCTTCAGCATCTTTTACTTTCACCAGCGTTTCTGGGTGAGCAAAAACAGGAAGGCAAAATGCCGCAAAA
AAGGGAATAAGGGCGACACGGAAATGTTGAATACTCATACTCTTCCTTTTTCAATATTATTGAAGCATTT
ATCAGGGTTATTGTCTCATGAGCGGATACATATTTGAATGTATTTAGAAAAATAAACAAATAGGGGTTCC
GCGCACATTTCCCCGAAAAGTGCC
Features (pLannotate 1.2.2; 41 found; start..end, strand, type, name):
     52..100     +  polyA_signal   HSV TK poly(A) signal: herpes simplex virus thymidine kinase polyadenylation signal (Cole and Stacy, 1985)
    312..345     -  protein_bind   lox2272: Cre-mediated recombination occurs in the 8-bp core sequence (GGATACTT). lox2272 sites are compatible with each other, but incompatible with loxP or loxN sites (Lee and Saito, 1988). Cre recombinase
    403..483     +  intron         chimeric intron (fragment): chimera between introns from human β-globin and immunoglobulin heavy chain genes
    501..527     +  ncRNA          5' miR-155: sequence upstream of the precursor of mouse miR-155 microRNA (Uva et al., 2013) miRNA
    591..632     +  ncRNA          3' miR-155: sequence downstream of the precursor of mouse miR-155 microRNA (Uva et al., 2013) miRNA
    674..724     +  intron         chimeric intron (fragment): chimera between introns from human β-globin and immunoglobulin heavy chain genes
    729..755     +  misc_feature   MCS (fragment): multiple cloning site
    765..1379    +  CDS            MIS12: MIS12_HUMAN - Experimental evidence at protein level: Swiss-Prot protein existence level 1. Part of the MIS12 complex which is required for normal chromosome alignment and segregation and for kinetochore formation during mitosis (PubMed:12515822, PubMed:15502821, PubMed:16585270). Essential for proper kinetochore microtubule attachments (PubMed:23891108). From Homo sapiens (Human).
   1410..1730    +  CDS            DmrB: F36V mutant of FK506-binding protein FKBP12 binds synthetic ligands that do not bind wild-type FKBP
   1737..2057    +  CDS            FKBP: human FK506-binding protein FKBP12 synthetic gene with alternative codons
   2070..2393    +  CDS            FKBP: human FK506-binding protein FKBP12
   2411..2452    -  misc_feature   MCS (fragment): pBluescript multiple cloning site
   2454..3040    +  misc_feature   IRES2: internal ribosome entry site (IRES) of the encephalomyocarditis virus (EMCV)
   3041..3638    +  CDS            PuroR (fragment): puromycin N-acetyltransferase; pac from Streptomyces alboniger; confers resistance to puromycin
   3669..3734    +  CDS            dmpM (fragment): DMPM_STRAD - Protein inferred from homology: Swiss-Prot protein existence level 3. From Streptomyces alboniger.
   3761..3872    +  polyA_signal   bGH poly(A) signal: bovine growth hormone polyadenylation signal
   3968..4089    -  polyA_signal   SV40 poly(A) signal: SV40 polyadenylation signal
   4112..4196    -  CDS            large T antigen (fragment): large T antigen from SV40 (simian virus 40)
   4221..4928    -  CDS            rtTA3: reverse tetracycline transactivator 3 activates expression from Tet-responsive promoters in the presence of doxycycline
   4939..6150    -  promoter       UbC promoter: human ubiquitin C promoter
   6163..6441    +  promoter       tight TRE promoter (fragment): Tet-responsive promoter PTight, consisting of seven tet operator sequences followed by the minimal CMV promoter
   6498..6578    +  intron         chimeric intron (fragment): chimera between introns from human β-globin and immunoglobulin heavy chain genes
   6596..6622    +  ncRNA          5' miR-155: sequence upstream of the precursor of mouse miR-155 microRNA (Uva et al., 2013) miRNA
   6648..6689    +  ncRNA          3' miR-155: sequence downstream of the precursor of mouse miR-155 microRNA (Uva et al., 2013) miRNA
   6731..6781    +  intron         chimeric intron (fragment): chimera between introns from human β-globin and immunoglobulin heavy chain genes
   6786..6813    +  misc_feature   MCS (fragment): multiple cloning site
   6830..7108    +  CDS            FRB*: T2098L mutant of FKBP-rapamycin binding domain of human FRAP binds synthetic ligands such as AP21967
   7127..7834    +  CDS            mCherry: mCherry is a basic (constitutively fluorescent) red fluorescent protein published in 2004, derived from Discosoma sp.. It is reported to be a very rapidly-maturing monomer with low acid sensitivity.
   7844..10018   +  CDS            MAD1L1: MD1L1_HUMAN - Also known as MAD1, TXBP181. Experimental evidence at protein level: Swiss-Prot protein existence level 1. [Isoform 3]: Sequesters MAD2L1 in the cytoplasm preventing its function as an activator of the mitotic spindle assembly checkpoint (SAC) resulting in SAC impairment and chromosomal instability in hepatocellular carcinomas. From Homo sapiens (Human).
  10050..10115   +  CDS            HBB (fragment): HBB_PONPY - Experimental evidence at transcript level: Swiss-Prot protein existence level 2. Involved in oxygen transport from the lung to the various peripheral tissues. From Pongo pygmaeus (Bornean orangutan).
  10186..10241   +  polyA_signal   β-globin poly(A) signal: rabbit β-globin polyadenylation signal (Gil and Proudfoot, 1987)
  10602..10635   -  protein_bind   loxP: Cre-mediated recombination occurs in the 8-bp core sequence (GCATACAT). Cre recombinase
  10648..10769   +  polyA_signal   SV40 poly(A) signal: SV40 polyadenylation signal
  10788..10806   -  promoter       T3 promoter: promoter for bacteriophage T3 RNA polymerase
  10849..10871   -  protein_bind   lac operator (fragment): The lac repressor binds to the lac operator to inhibit transcription in E. coli. This inhibition can be relieved by adding lactose or isopropyl-β-D-thiogalactopyranoside (IPTG). lac repressor encoded by lacI
  10875..10905   -  promoter       lac promoter: promoter for the E. coli lac operon
  10920..10941   -  protein_bind   CAP binding site: CAP binding activates transcription in the presence of cAMP. E. coli catabolite activator protein
  10954..11046   -  CDS            lacI (fragment): lac repressor; lacI; The lac repressor binds to the lac operator to inhibit transcription in E. coli. This inhibition can be relieved by adding lactose or isopropyl-β-D-thiogalactopyranoside (IPTG).
  11229..11817   -  rep_origin     ori: high-copy-number ColE1/pMB1/pBR322/pUC origin of replication
  11988..12848   -  CDS            AmpR: β-lactamase; bla; confers resistance to ampicillin, carbenicillin, and related antibiotics
  12849..12953   -  promoter       AmpR promoter: bla
