[The description below was written by a language model from this plasmid's Addgene catalogue record and pLannotate feature annotations shown in this document.]
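Description:
pERB160 is a roughly 13 kb mammalian expression plasmid built on an "inducible knockdown/cDNA RMCE" backbone. It is propagated in E. coli through a high-copy ColE1/pUC-type origin with ampicillin resistance. The payload lies between a lox2272 site and a loxP site. These heterospecific sites do not recombine with each other, which fits Cre-driven recombinase-mediated cassette exchange into a matching genomic acceptor locus.

The first unit sits just inside lox2272 and has no annotated promoter of its own, so it may depend on a promoter at the integration site, though the record does not say so. It begins with a chimeric intron carrying miR-155 flanking sequences, presumably the scaffold for the catalogued FKBP-targeted miRNA. Next comes human Mis12, a kinetochore protein, fused to three tandem FKBP12 repeats. One repeat is called as the F36V variant and another is annotated as using alternative codons. An EMCV IRES, puromycin resistance gene and bGH polyadenylation signal follow, so puromycin selection is tied to the same transcript.

A human UbC promoter on the opposite strand drives rtTA3 with an SV40 poly(A). A tight TRE promoter then provides doxycycline-inducible expression of a second intron with a miR-155 scaffold, followed by FRB (annotated as the T2098L variant) fused to mCherry and human Mad1, ending in a rabbit β-globin poly(A).

Together these parts form a chemically induced dimerization system. A rapamycin-type dimerizer should bridge FRB and FKBP, recruiting the red fluorescent Mad1 fusion to the kinetochore-anchored Mis12. The associated study used such recruitment at metaphase kinetochores to test whether Mad1 is sufficient to reactivate the mitotic checkpoint.
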