Addgene plasmid #58285: pERB160
Purpose: const. Mis12-FKBP3; ind. FRB-mCH-Mad1
Depositing lab: Michael Lampson. Depositing organization: University of Pennsylvania. Publication: Recruitment of Mad1 to metaphase kinetochores is sufficient to reactivate the mitotic checkpoint. Ballister ER, Riegman M, Lampson MA. J Cell Biol. 2014 Mar 17;204(6):901-8. doi: 10.1083/jcb.201311113. PubMed 24637323.
Backbone
  Vector backbone: inducible knockdown/cDNA RMCE
  Vector type: Mammalian Expression
Growth in bacteria
  Bacterial resistance: Ampicillin, 100 μg/mL
  Growth temperature: 37°C
  Growth strain: DH5alpha
  Copy number: High Copy
Gene/Insert 1
  Gene/Insert name: Mis12-FKBPx3 (alt name: pERB160)
  Species: H. sapiens (human)
Gene/Insert 2
  Gene/Insert name: inducible FRB-mCh-Mad1
  Species: H. sapiens (human)
  Tag / fusion protein: mCherry
Gene/Insert 3
  Gene/Insert name: FKBP-targeted miRNA
Terms and licenses: Academic/Nonprofit Terms; Industry Terms: Not Available to Industry
How to cite: pERB160 was a gift from Michael Lampson (Addgene plasmid # 58285 ; http://n2t.net/addgene:58285 ; RRID:Addgene_58285)
