>Addgene plasmid #58285 | pERB160 | addgene partial sequence | sequence record 102037 | pCDH-rev 5'-GCATTCCTTTGGCGAGAG-3'
TCACATTGCCAAAAGACGGCAATATGGTGGAAAATAACATATAGACAAACGCACACCGGCCTTATTCCAA
GCGGCTTCGGCCAGTAACGTTAGGGGGGGGGGAGGGAGAGGGGCGGATCCCCCGGGCTGCAGGAATTCGA
TATCAAGCTTATCGATGAATAGGGCCCTCTAGATCATTCCAGTTTTAGAAGCTCCACATCGAAGACGAGA
GTGGCATGTGGTGGGATGATGCCTGGGTGCCCAGTGGCACCATAGGCATAATCTGGAGATATAGTCAGTT
TGGCTCTCTGACCCACACTCATCTGGGCAACCCCTTCTTCCCAGCCTCGGATCACCTCCTGCTTGCCTAG
CATAAACTTAAAGGGCTTGTTTCTGTCCCGGGAGGAATCAAATTTCTTTCCATCTTCAAGCATCCCGGTG
TAGTGCACCACGCAGGTCTGGCCGCGCTTGGGGAAGGTGCGCCCGTCTCCTGGGGAGATGGTTTCCACCT
GCACTCCGAATTCACTAGTCTCCAGCTTCAGCAGCTCCACGTCGAACACCAGGGTGGCGTGGGGGGGGAT
GATGCCGGGGTGGCCGGTGGCGCCGTAGGCATAGTCGGGGCTGATGGTCAGCTTGGCCCGCTGCCCCACG
CTCATCTGAGCCACGCCTTCCTCCCAGCCGCGGATCAC
