>Addgene plasmid #58285 | pERB160 | addgene partial sequence | sequence record 104861 | LNCX 5'-AGCTCGTTTAGTGAACCGTCAGATC-3'
GGTCGTGAGGCACTGGGCAGGTAAGTATCAAGGTTACAAGACAGGTTTAAGGAGACCAATAGAAACTGGG
CTTGTCGAGACAGAGAAGACTCTTGCGTTTCGGTCGACTTCTAGAGCTCTGGAGGCTTGCTGAAGGCTGT
ATGCTAGAGACGTACAGATGCGTCTCACAGGACACAAGGCCTGTTACTAGCACTCACATGGAACAAATGG
CCGAATTCGGCGCTAGCTGCTGATATCGCATACGCGTGGACCAGATAGGCACCTATTGGTCTTACTGACA
TCCACTTTGCCTTTCTCTCCACAGGTGTCGGTACCGCGGGCCCGGGATCCACCGGTCACCATGGCTTCTA
GAATCCTCTGGCATGAGATGTGGCATGAAGGCCTGGAAGAGGCATCTCGTTTGTACTTTGGGGAAAGGAA
CGTGAAAGGCATGTTTGAGGTGCTGGAGCCCTTGCATGCTATGATGGAACGGGGCCCCCAGACTCTGAAG
GAAACATCCTTTAATCAGGCCTATGGTCGAGATTTAATGGAGGCCCAAGAGTGGTGCAGGAAGTACATGA
AATCAGGGAATGTCAAGGACCTCCTCCAAGCCTGGGACCTCTATTATCATGTGTTCCGACGAATCTCAAA
GACTAGTCCGGTCGCCACCATGGTGAGCAAGGGCGAGGAGGATAACATGGCCATCATCAAGGAGTTCATG
CGCTTC
