>Addgene plasmid #58285 | pERB160 | addgene partial sequence | sequence record 104863 | rb_glob_PA_term-R 5'-CCCATATGTCCTTCCGAGTG-3'
TTTCCTTTATTAGCCAGAAGTCAGATGCTCAAGGGGCTTCATGATGTCCCCATAATTTTTGGCAGAGGGA
AAAAGATCTCAGTGGTATTTGTGAGCCAGGGCATTGGCCACACCAGCCACCACCTTCTGATAGGCAGCCT
GCACCTGAGTGTTTACTTGTACATCATAGGGATCCCTACGCCACGGTCTGGCGGCTGAAGAGCTCGAGGG
TGAGCGAGCTGAGGAAGGCAGGGATGCTGTCCTGGCGCCGCAGGTGCACCTCGATGAGCTCGCCCACGGT
GTGTGAGAACTCTGTCTCCAGTAGCTGCATCTTGGAACCCGAGGGGCTGGTGGCCTTGAAGATGAGGCAG
TCGCCTGGGTGCTCGGCGTACAGCGAGGTCAGCCGGTACTGGTTCTCCGTGGTGATGTCGATCTGGTAGC
CGGTGAGCGTGTAGCAGGCCTTGCGGAACTCCTGGATCTTGGTCTGGAAAACCTCCTTGAGCCGCTGGTT
CTTCAGCTCGGCACTCTCCACCTGCTTCTTCAGCTCTGCCACCTCCTTGGACGATGGCAGACTCGCGGCG
GCAGCCTCAAGGTCGGCTGGGACGGTGCCTCCTCTCTCCATGGCGCGCAGGAGCCCGCGCAGTCGCTCGC
ACTCCGCCTGCAGCTGGCTGTGGTCCTCGTGCAGGCGCTGCCTGGCCACACTGGTGGGGTTCAGGCTCAT
GTGCAGCACTTTGGTCCTGCTCTGGTCATAGTCACCCTGCAGAGCTCG
